>Addgene plasmid #126475 | pCMV-BI | addgene full sequence | sequence record 246543 | Addgene NGS Result
ATTTATCAGGGTTATTGTCTCATGAGCGGATACATATTTGAATGTATTTAGAAAAATAAACAAATAGGGG
TTCCGCGCACATTTCCCCGAAAAGTGCCACCTGACGTCGGCAGTGAAAAAAATGCTTTATTTGTGAAATT
TGTGATGCTATTGCTTTATTTGTAACCATTATAAGCTGCAATAAACAAGTTAACAACAACAATTGCATTC
ATTTTATGTTTCAGGTTCAGGGGGAGGTGTGGGAGGTTTTTTAAAGCAAGTAAAACCTCTACAAATGTGG
TATGGCTGATTATGATCCTCTAGACTGCAGCCTCAGGAGATCTGGGCCCCCGCGGCATATGACCGGTGAA
TTCTCCAGGCGATCTGACGGTTCACTAAACGAGCTCTGCTTATATAGGCCTCCCACCGTACACGCCACCT
CGACATACTCGAGTAGTTATTAATAGTAATCAATTACGGGGTCATTAGTTCATAGCCCATATATGGAGTT
CCGCGTTACATAACTTACGGTAAATGGCTCGCCTGGCTGACCGCCCAACGACCCCCGCCCATTGACGTCA
ATAATGACGTATGTTCCCATAGTAACGCCAATAGGGACTTTCCATTGACGTCAATGGGTGGAGTATTTAC
GGTAAACTGCCCACTTGGCAGTACATCAAGTGTATCATATGCCAAGTACGCCCCCTATTGACGTCAATGA
CGGTAAATGGCCCGCCTGGCATTATGCCCAGTACATGACCTTATGGGACTTTCCTACTTGGCAGTACATC
TACGTATTAGTCATCGCTATTACCATGGTGATGCGGTTTTGGCAGTACATCAATGGGCGTGGATAGCGGT
TTGACTCACGGGGATTTCCAAGTCTCCACCCCATTGACGTCAATGGGAGTTTGTTTTGGCACCAAAATCA
ACGGGACTTTCCAAAATGTCGTAACAACTCCGCCCCATTGACGCAAATGGGCGGTAGGCGTGTACGGTGG
GAGGTCTATATAAGCAGAGCTGGTTTAGTGAACCGTCAGATCCGCTAGGGATCCTCTAGTCAGCTGACGC
GTGCTAGCGCGGCCGCATCGATAAGCTTGTCGACGATATCTCCAGAGGATCATAATCAGCCATACCACAT
TTGTAGAGGTTTTACTTGCTTTAAAAAACCTCCCACACCTCCCCCTGAACCTGAAACATAAAATGAATGC
AATTGTTGTTGTTAACTTGTTTATTGCAGCTTATAATGGTTACAAATAAAGCAATAGCATCACAAATTTC
ACAAATAAAGCATTTTTTTCACTGCCCCGAGCTTCCTCGCTCACTGACTCGCTGCGCTCGGTCGTTCGGC
TGCGGCGAGCGGTATCAGCTCACTCAAAGGCGGTAATACGGTTATCCAGATCGCCCTTCCCAACAGTTGC
GCAGCCTGAATGGCGAATGG
[124 nt withheld, positions 1421-1544]
C
[91 nt withheld, positions 1546-1636]
A
[49 nt withheld, positions 1638-1686]
CCTTTGACGTTGGAGTCCACGTTCTTT
[37 nt withheld, positions 1714-1750]
ACCCTATCTCGGTCTATTCTTTTGATTTATAAGGGATTTTGCCGATTTCGGCCTATTGGTTAAAAAATGA
GCTGATTTAACAAAAATTTAACGCGAATTTTAACAAAATATTAACGCTTACAATTTCCTGATGCGGTATT
TTCTCCTTACGCATCTGTGCGGTATTTCACACCGCATATGGTGCACTCTCAGTACAATCTGCTCTGATGC
CGCATAGTTAAGCCAGCCCCGACACCCGCCAACACCCGCTGACGCGCCCTGACGGGCTTGTCTGCTCCCG
GCATCCGCTTACAGACAAGCTGTGACCGTCTCCGGGAGCTGCATGTGTCAGAGGTTTTCACCGTCATCAC
CGAAACGCGCGAGACGAAAGGGCCTCGTGATACGCCTATTTTTATAGGTTAATGTCATGATAATAATGGT
TTCTTAGACGTCAGGTGGCACTTTTCGGGGAAATGTGCGCGGAACCCCTATTTGTTTATTTTTCTAAATA
CATTCAAATATGTATCCGCTCATGAGACAATAACCCTGATAAATGCTTCAATAATATTGAAAAAGGAAGA
GTATGAGTATTCAACATTTCCGTGTCGCCCTTATTCCCTTTTTTGCGGCATTTTGCCTTCCTGTTTTTGC
TCACCCAGAAACGCTGGTGAAAGTAAAAGATGCTGAAGATCAGTTGGGTGCACGAGTGGGTTACATCGAA
CTGGATCTCAACAGCGGTAAGATCCTTGAGAGTTTTCGCCCCGAAGAACGTTTTCCAATGATGAGCACTT
TTAAAGTTCTGCTATGTGGCGCGGTATTATCCCGTATTGACGCCGGGCAAGAGCAACTCGGTCGCCGCAT
ACACTATTCTCAGAATGACTTGGTTGAGTACTCACCAGTCACAGAAAAGCATCTTACGGATGGCATGACA
GTAAGAGAATTATGCAGTGCTGCCATAACCATGAGTGATAACACTGCGGCCAACTTACTTCTGACAACGA
TCGGAGGACCGAAGGAGCTAACCGCTTTTTTGCACAACATGGGGGATCATGTAACTCGCCTTGATCGTTG
GGAACCGGAGCTGAATGAAGCCATACCAAACGACGAGCGTGACACCACGATGCCTGTAGCAATGGCAACA
ACGTTGCGCAAACTATTAACTGGCGAACTACTTACTCTAGCTTCCCGGCAACAATTAATAGACTGGATGG
AGGCGGATAAAGTTGCAGGACCACTTCTGCGCTCGGCCCTTCCGGCTGGCTGGTTTATTGCTGATAAATC
TGGAGCCGGTGAGCGTGGGTCTCGCGGTATCATTGCAGCACTGGGGCCAGATGGTAAGCCCTCCCGTATC
GTAGTTATCTACACGACGGGGAGTCAGGCAACTATGGATGAACGAAATAGACAGATCGCTGAGATAGGTG
CCTCACTGATTAAGCATTGGTAACTGTCAGACCAAGTTTACTCATATATACTTTAGATTGATTTAAAACT
TCATTTTTAATTTAAAAGGATCTAGGTGAAGATCCTTTTTGATAATCTCATGACCAAAATCCCTTAACGT
GAGTTTTCGTTCCACTGAGCGTCAGACCCCGTAGAAAAGATCAAAGGATCTTCTTGAGATCCTTTTTTTC
TGCGCGTAATCTGCTGCTTGCAAACAAAAAAACCACCGCTACCAGCGGTGGTTTGTTTGCCGGATCAAGA
GCTACCAACTCTTTTTCCGAAGGTAACTGGCTTCAGCAGAGCGCAGATACCAAATACTGTTCTTCTAGTG
TAGCCGTAGTTAGGCCACCACTTCAAGAACTCTGTAGCACCGCCTACATACCTCGCTCTGCTAATCCTGT
TACCAGTGGCTGCTGCCAGTGGCGATAAGTCGTGTCTTACCGGGTTGGACTCAAGACGATAGTTACCGGA
TAAGGCGCAGCGGTCGGGCTGAACGGGGGGTTCGTGCACACAGCCCAGCTTGGAGCGAACGACCTACACC
GAACTGAGATACCTACAGCGTGAGCTATGAGAAAGCGCCACGCTTCCCGAAGGGAGAAAGGCGGACAGGT
ATCCGGTAAGCGGCAGGGTCGGAACAGGAGAGCGCACGAGGGAGCTTCCAGGGGGAAACGCCTGGTATCT
TTATAGTCCTGTCGGGTTTCGCCACCTCTGACTTGAGCGTCGATTTTTGTGATGCTCGTCAGGGGGGCGG
AGCCTATGGAAAAACGCCAGCAACGCGGCCTTTTTACGGTTCCTGGCCTTTTGCTGGCCTTTTGCTCACA
TGGCTCGACAGATCTTCAATATTGGCCATTAGCCATATTATTCATTGGTTATATAGCATAAATCAATATT
GGCTATTGGCCATTGCATACGTTGTATCTATATCATAATATGTACATTTAT
Features (pLannotate 1.2.2; 16 found; start..end, strand, type, name):
      1..77      -  promoter       AmpR promoter (fragment): bla
    110..191     -  polyA_signal   SV40 poly(A) signal: SV40 polyadenylation signal
    214..297     -  CDS            large T antigen (fragment): large T antigen from SV40 (simian virus 40)
    382..416     -  promoter       minimal CMV promoter (fragment): human cytomegalovirus (CMV) immediate early promoter
    434..797     +  enhancer       CMV enhancer: human cytomegalovirus immediate early enhancer
    798..1001    +  promoter       CMV promoter: human cytomegalovirus (CMV) immediate early promoter
   1098..1181    +  CDS            large T antigen (fragment): large T antigen from SV40 (simian virus 40)
   1204..1285    +  polyA_signal   SV40 poly(A) signal: SV40 polyadenylation signal
   1291..1378    -  rep_origin     RSF ori (fragment): Plasmids containing the RSF 1030 origin of replication can be propagated in E. coli cells that contain additional plasmids with compatible origins.
   1379..1417    +  CDS            lacZα (fragment): LacZα fragment of β-galactosidase; lacZ fragment
   1421..1849    +  rep_origin     f1 ori (sequence partly withheld): f1 bacteriophage origin of replication; arrow indicates direction of (+) strand synthesis
   1877..1976    -  misc_feature   bom (fragment): basis of mobility region from pBR322
   2078..2113    -  CDS            rop (fragment): Rop protein, which maintains plasmids at low copy number; rop
   2208..2312    +  promoter       AmpR promoter: bla
   2313..3173    +  CDS            AmpR: β-lactamase; bla; confers resistance to ampicillin, carbenicillin, and related antibiotics
   3344..3932    +  rep_origin     ori: high-copy-number ColE1/pMB1/pBR322/pUC origin of replication
