[The description below was written by a language model from this plasmid's Addgene catalogue record and pLannotate feature annotations shown in this document.]
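Description:
pCMV-BI is an empty mammalian expression backbone of 4,111 bp designed for co-expressing two genes from a single plasmid after transient transfection. It is derived from the Promega vector pCMVTNT, whose original promoter, multiple cloning site and termination regions were replaced with the bidirectional expression cassette of Clontech's pBI-CMV1. In bacteria it is maintained as a high-copy plasmid through a ColE1/pUC-type origin and selected with ampicillin via the β-lactamase gene under its own promoter. An f1 origin is also present, which in principle permits single-stranded DNA production.

The annotated cassette is built around a central CMV immediate early enhancer. On one side this is joined to the full CMV promoter reading forward, and on the other to a minimal CMV promoter fragment facing the opposite direction, so a single enhancer drives two divergent transcription units. Each arm ends in its own SV40 polyadenylation signal, preceded by a short stretch annotated as an SV40 large T antigen fragment, which probably reflects sequence that normally flanks the SV40 poly(A) region rather than a functional coding sequence. The cloning sites presumably lie in the unannotated gaps between each promoter and its terminator, and the record lists ligation-independent cloning as the method for inserting genes. Other small hits (RSF ori, lacZα, bom, rop and a second AmpR promoter fragment) appear to be backbone remnants.

The associated publication concerns optimising trafficking and functional expression of insect odorant receptors in HEK293 cells, which suggests the vector was made to deliver two receptor components together from one plasmid.
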