Addgene plasmid #126475: pCMV-BI
Purpose: (Empty Backbone) High-copy number vector for the co-expression of two genes in mammalian cells
Depositing lab: Bill Hansson. Depositing organization: Max Planck Institute for Chemical Ecology. Publication: Optimization of Insect Odorant Receptor Trafficking and Functional Expression Via Transient Transfection in HEK293 Cells. Miazzi F, Hoyer C, Sachse S, Knaden M, Wicher D, Hansson BS, Lavista-Llanos S. Chem Senses. 2019 Oct 26;44(9):673-682. doi: 10.1093/chemse/bjz062. PubMed 31504297.
Backbone
  Vector backbone: pCMVTNT
  Backbone manufacturer: Promega
  Backbone size (bp): 4111
  Modifications to backbone: The promoter, multiple cloning site and termination regions have been replaced with the bidirectional expression cassette of the pBI-CMV1 vector (Clontech)
  Vector type: Mammalian Expression
  Promoter: CMV
Growth in bacteria
  Bacterial resistance: Ampicillin, 100 μg/mL
  Growth temperature: 37°C
  Growth strain: DH5alpha
  Copy number: High Copy
Gene/Insert
  Cloning method: Ligation Independent Cloning
  Sequencing primers: 5′ GGGGTCATTAGTTCATAGCCCATAT; 3′ CAAAACCGCATCACCATGGTAATAG
Terms and licenses: Academic/Nonprofit Terms; Industry Terms: Not Available to Industry
Depositor comments: Please visit https://www.biorxiv.org/content/10.1101/669127v1 for BioRxiv preprint
How to cite: pCMV-BI was a gift from Bill Hansson (Addgene plasmid # 126475 ; http://n2t.net/addgene:126475 ; RRID:Addgene_126475)
